>Addgene plasmid #158515 | pZA37 | addgene full sequence | sequence record 309689 | Addgene NGS Result
GGGACACGAAGTGGTTTAAACTATCAGTGTTTGACAGGATATATTGGCGGGTAAACCTAAGAGAAAAGAG
CGTTTATTAGAATAATCGGATATTTAAAAGGGCGTGAAAAGGTTTATCCGTTCGTCCATTTGTATGTGCC
AACCACAGGAACCGTAAAAAGGCCGCGTTGCTGGCGTTTTTCCATAGGCTCCGCCCCCCTGACGAGCATC
ACAAAAATCGACGCTCAAGTCAGAGGTGGCGAAACCCGACAGGACTATAAAGATACCAGGCGTTTCCCCC
TGGAAGCTCCCTCGTGCGCTCTCCTGTTCCGACCCTGCCGCTTACCGGATACCTGTCCGCCTTTCTCCCT
TCGGGAAGCGTGGCGCTTTCTCATAGCTCACGCTGTAGGTATCTCAGTTCGGTGTAGGTCGTTCGCTCCA
AGCTGGGCTGTGTGCACGAACCCCCCGTTCAGCCCGACCGCTGCGCCTTATCCGGTAACTATCGTCTTGA
GTCCAACCCGGTAAGACACGACTTATCGCCACTGGCAGCAGCCACTGGTAACAGGATTAGCAGAGCGAGG
TATGTAGGCGGTGCTACAGAGTTCTTGAAGTGGTGGCCTAACTACGGCTACACTAGAAGGACAGTATTTG
GTATCTGCGCTCTGCTGAAGCCAGTTACCTTCGGAAAAAGAGTTGGTAGCTCTTGATCCGGCAAACAAAC
CACCGCTGGTAGCGGTGGTTTTTTTGTTTGCAAGCAGCAGATTACGCGCAGAAAAAAAGGATCTCAAGAA
GATCCTTTGATCTTTTCTACGGGGTCTGACGCTCAGTGGAACGAAAACTCACGTTAAGGGATTTTGGTCA
TGAGATTATCAAAAAGGATCTTCACCTAGATCCTTTTAAATTAAAAATGAAGTTTTAAATCAATCTAAAG
TATATATGAGTAAACTTGGTCTGACAGCTAAAACAATTCATCCAGTAAAATATAATATTTTATTTTCTCC
CAATCAGGCTTGATCCCCAGTAAGTCAAAAAATAGCTCGACATACTGTTCTTCCCCGATATCCTCCCTGA
TCGACCGGACGCAGAAGGCAATGTCATACCACTTGTCCGCCCTGCCGCTTCTCCCAAGATCAATAAAGCC
ACTTACTTTGCCATCTTTCACAAAGATGTTGCTGTCTCCCAGGTCGCCGTGGGAAAAGACAAGTTCCTCT
TCGGGCTTTTCCGTCTTTAAAAAATCATACAGCTCGCGCGGATCTTTAAATGGAGTGTCCTCTTCCCAGT
TTTCGCAATCCACATCGGCCAGATCGTTATTCAGTAAGTAATCCAATTCGGCTAAGCGGCTGTCTAAGCT
ATTCGTATAGGGACAATCCGATATGTCGATGGAGTGAAAGAGCCTGATGCACTCCGCATACAGCTCGATA
ATCTTTTCAGGGCTTTGTTCATCTTCATACTCTTCCGAGCAAAGGACGCCATCGGCCTCACTCATGAGCA
GATTGCTCCAGCCATCATGCCGTTCAAAGTGCAGGACCTTTGGAACAGGCAGCTTTCCTTCCAGCCATAG
CATCATGTCCTTTTCCCGTTCCACATCATAGGTGGTCCCTTTATACCGGCTGTCCGTCATTTTTAAATAT
AGGTTTTCATTTTCTCCCACCAGCTTATATACCTTAGCAGGAGACATTCCTTCCGTATCTTTTGCGCAGC
GGTATTTTTCGATCAGTTTTTTCAATTCCGGTGATATTCTCATTTTAGCCATACTCTTCCTTTTTCAATA
TTATTGAAGCATTTATCAAGGTTATTGTCTCATGAGCGGATACATATTTGAATGTATTTAGAAAAATAAA
CAAATAGGGGTTCCGCGCACGAATTGGCCAGCGCTGCCATTTTTGGGGTGAGGCCGTTCGCGGCCGAGGG
GCGCAGCCCCTGGGGGGATGGGAGCTCGGTGCCTTGATGTGGGCGCCGGCGGTCGAGTGGCGACGGCGCG
GCTTGTCCGCGCCCTGGTAGATTGCCTGGCCGTAGGCCAGCCATTTTTGAGCGGCCAGCGGCCGCGATAG
GCCGACGCGAAGCGGCGGGGCGTAGGGAGCGCAGCGACCGAAGGGTAGGCGCTTTTTGCAGCTCTTCGGC
TGTGCGCTGGCCAGACAGTTATGCACAGGCCAGGCGGGTTTTAAGAGTTTTAATAAGTTTTAAAGAGTTT
TAGGCGGAAAAATCGCCTTTTTTCTCTTTTATATCAGTCACTTACATGTGTGACCGGTTCCCAATGTACG
GCTTTGGGTTCCCAATGTACGGGTTCCGGTTCCCAATGTACGGCTTTGGGTTCCCAATGTACGTGCTATC
CACAGGAAAGAAGCTTTTTCGACCTTTTTCCCCTGCTAGGGCAATTTGCCCTAGCATCTGCTCCGTACAT
TAGGAACCGGCGGATGCTTCGCCCTCGATCAGGTTGCGGTAGCGCATGACTAGGATCGGGCCAGCCTGCC
CCGCCTCCTCCTTCAAATCGTACTCCGGCAGGTCATTTGACCCGATCAGCTTGCGCACGGTGAAACAGAA
CTTCTTGAACTCTCCGGCGCTGCCACTGCGTTCGTAGATCGTCTTGAACAACCATCTGGCTTCTGCCTTG
CCTGCGGCGCGGCGTGCCAGGCGGTAGAGAAAACGGCCGATGCCGGGATCGATCAAAAAGTAATCGGGGT
GAACCGTCAGCACGTCCGGGTTCTTGCCTTCTGTGATCTCGCGGTACATCCAATCAGCTAGCTCGATCTC
GATGTACTCCGGCCGCCCGGTTTCGCTCTTTACGATCTTGTAGCGGCTAATCAAGGCTTCACCCTCGGAT
ACCGTCACCAGGCGGCCGTTCTTGGCCTTCTTCGTACGCTGCATGGCAACGTGCGTGGTGTTTAACCGAA
TGCAGGTTTCTACCAGGTCGTCTTTCTGCTTTCCGCCATCGGCTCGCCGGCAGAACTTGAGTACGTCCGC
AACGTGTGGACGGAACACGCGGCCGGGCTTGTCTCCCTTCCCTTCCCGGTATCGGTTCATGGATTCGGTT
AGATGGGAAACCGCCATCAGTACCAGGTCGTAATCCCACACACTGGCCATGCCGGCCGGCCCTGCGGAAA
CCTCTACGTGCCCGTCTGGAAGCTCGTAGCGGATCACCTCGCCAGCTCGTCGGTCACGCTTCGACAGACG
GAAAACGGCCACGTCCATGATGCTGCGACTATCGCGGGTGCCCACGTCATAGAGCATCGGAACGAAAAAA
TCTGGTTGCTCGTCGCCCTTGGGCGGCTTCCTAATCGACGACGCACCGGCTGCCGGCGGTTGCCGGGATT
CTTTGCGGATTCGATCAGCGGCCGCTTGCCACGATTCACCGGGGCGTGCTTCTGCCTCGATGCGTTGCCG
CTGGGCGGCCTGCGCGGCCTTCAACTTCTCCACCAGGTCATCACCCAGCGCCGCGCCGATTTGTACCGGG
CCGGATGGTTTGCGACCGCTCACGCCGATTCCTCGGGCTTGGGGGTTCCAGTGCCATTGCAGGGCCGGCA
GACAACCCAGCCGCTTACGCCTGGCCAACCGCCCGTTCCTCCACACATGGGGCATTCCACGGCGTCGGTG
CCTGGTTGTTCTTGATTTTCCATGCCGCCTCCTTTAGCCGCTAAAATTCATCTACTCATTTATTCATTTG
CTCATTTACTCTGGTAGCTGCGCGATGTATTCAGATAGCAGCTCGGTAATGGTCTTGCCTTGGCGTACCG
CGTACATCTTCAGCTTGGTGTGATCCTCCGCCGGCAACTGAAAGTTGACCCGCTTCATGGCTGGCGTGTC
TGCCAGGCTGGCCAACGTTGCAGCCTTGCTGCTGCGTGCGCTCGGACGGCCGGCACTTAGCGTGTTTGTG
CTTTTGCTCATTTTCTCTTTACCTCATTAACTCAAATGAGTTTTGATTTAATTTCAGCGGCCAGCGCCTG
GACCTCGCGGGCAGCGTCGCCCTCGGGTTCTGATTCAAGAACGGTTGTGCCGGCGGCGGCAGTGCCTGGG
TAGCTCACGCGCTGCGTGATACGGGACTCAAGAATGGGCAGCTCGTACCCGGCCAGCGCCTCGGCAACCT
CACCGCCGATGCGCGTGCCTTTGATCGCCCGCGACACGACAAAGGCCGCTTGTAGCCTTCCATCCGTGAC
CTCAATGCGCTGCTTAACCAGCTCCACCAGGTCGGCGGTGGCCCATATGTCGTAAGGGCTTGGCTGCACC
GGAATCAGCACGAAGTCGGCTGCCTTGATCGCGGACACAGCCAAGTCCGCCGCCTGGGGCGCTCCGTCGA
TCACTACGAAGTCGCGCCGGCCGATGGCCTTCACGTCGCGGTCAATCGTCGGGCGGTCGATGCCGACAAC
GGTTAGCGGTTGATCTTCCCGCACGGCCGCCCAATCGCGGGCACTGCCCTGGGGATCGGAATCGACTAAC
AGAACATCGGCCCCGGCGAGTTGCAGGGCGCGGGCTAGATGGGTTGCGATGGTCGTCTTGCCTGACCCGC
CTTTCTGGTTAAGTACAGCGATAACCTTCATGCGTTCCCCTTGCGTATTTGTTTATTTACTCATCGCATC
ATATACGCAGCGACCGCATGACGCAAGCTGTTTTACTCAAATACACATCACCTTTTTAGACGGCGGCGCT
CGGTTTCTTCAGCGGCCAAGCTGGCCGGCCAGGCCGCCAGCTTGGCATCAGACAAACCGGCCAGGATTTC
ATGCAGCCGCACGGCTGATGGGCTGCCTGTATCGAGTGGTGATTTTGTGCCGAGCTGCCGGTCGGGGAGC
TGTTGGCTGGCTGGTGGCAGGATATATTGTGGTGTAAACAAATTGACGCTTAGACAACTTAATAACACAT
TGCGGACGTTTTTAATGTACTGGGGTGGATGCAGTGGGCCCCACTCTGTGTGCCGAATTCGGATCCGGAG
AGCGGAGAATTAAGGGAGTCACGTTATGACCCCCGCCGATGACGCGGGACAAGCCGTTTTACGTTTGGAA
CTGACAGAACCGCAACGTTGAAGGAGCCACTCAGCCGCGGGTTTCTGGAGTTTAATGAGCTAAGCACATA
CGTCAGAAACCATTATTGCGCGTTCAAAAGTCGCCTAAGGTCACTATCAGCTAGCAAATATTTCTTGTCA
AAAATGCTCCACTGACGTTCCATAAATTCCCCTCGGTATCCAATTAGAGTCTCATATTCACTCTCAATCC
AAATAATCTGCACCGGATCTGGATCGTTTCGCATGATTGAACAAGATGGATTGCACGCAGGTTCTCCGGC
CGCTTGGGTGGAGAGGCTATTCGGCTATGACTGGGCACAACAGACAATCGGCTGCTCTGATGCCGCCGTG
TTCCGGCTGTCAGCGCAGGGGCGCCCGGTTCTTTTTGTCAAGACCGACCTGTCCGGTGCCCTGAATGAAC
TCCAGGACGAGGCAGCGCGGCTATCGTGGCTGGCCACGACGGGCGTTCCTTGCGCAGCTGTGCTCGACGT
TGTCACTGAAGCGGGAAGGGACTGGCTGCTATTGGGCGAAGTGCCGGGGCAGGATCTCCTGTCATCTCAC
CTTGCTCCTGCCGAGAAAGTATCCATCATGGCTGATGCAATGCGGCGGCTGCATACGCTTGATCCGGCTA
CCTGCCCATTCGACCACCAAGCGAAACATCGCATCGAGCGAGCACGTACTCGGATGGAAGCCGGTCTTGT
CGATCAGGATGATCTGGACGAAGAGCATCAGGGGCTCGCGCCAGCCGAACTGTTCGCCAGGCTCAAGGCG
CGTATGCCCGACGGCGAGGATCTCGTCGTGACTCATGGCGATGCCTGCTTGCCGAATATCATGGTGGAAA
ATGGCCGCTTTTCTGGATTCATCGACTGTGGCCGGCTGGGTGTGGCGGACCGCTATCAGGACATAGCGTT
GGCTACCCGTGATATTGCTGAAGAGCTTGGCGGCGAATGGGCTGACCGCTTCCTCGTGCTTTACGGTATC
GCCGCTCCCGATTCGCAGCGCATCGCCTTCTATCGCCTTCTTGACGAGTTCTTCTGAGCGGGTCTGGATC
TAGAGTCAAGCAGATCGTTCAAACATTTGGCAATAAAGTTTCTTAAGATTGAATCCTGTTGCCGGTCTTG
CGATGATTATCATATAATTTCTGTTGAATTACGTTAAGCATGTAATAATTAACATGTAATGCATGACGTT
ATTTATGAGATGGGTTTTTATGATTAGAGTCCCGCAATTATACATTTAATACGCGATAGAAAACAAAATA
TAGCGCGCAAACTAGGATAAATTATCGCGCGCGGTGTCATCTATGTTACTAGATCGACGCTGCAAGAATT
CAAGCTTGGAGGAATTCCAATCCCACAAAAATCTGAGCTTAACAGCACAGTTGCTCCTCTCAGAGCAGAA
TCGGGTATTCAACACCCTCATATCAACTACTACGTTGTGTATAACGGTCCACATGCCGGTATATACGATG
ACTGGGGTTGTACAAAGGCGGCAACAAACGGCGTTCCCGGAGTTGCACACAAGAAATTTGCCACTATTAC
AGAGGCAAGAGCAGCAGCTGACGCGTACACAACAAGTCAGCAAACAGACAGGTTGAACTTCATCCCCAAA
GGAGAAGCTCAACTCAAGCCCAAGAGCTTTGCTAAGGCCCTAACAAGCCCACCAAAGCAAAAAGCCCACT
GGCTCACGCTAGGAACCAAAAGGCCCAGCAGTGATCCAGCCCCAAAAGAGATCTCCTTTGCCCCGGAGAT
TACAATGGACGATTTCCTCTATCTTTACGATCTAGGAAGGAAGTTCGAAGGTGAAGGTGACGACACTATG
TTCACCACTGATAATGAGAAGGTTAGCCTCTTCAATTTCAGAAAGAATGCTGACCCACAGATGGTTAGAG
AGGCCTACGCAGCAAGTCTCATCAAGACGATCTACCCGAGTAACAATCTCCAGGAGATCAAATACCTTCC
CAAGAAGGTTAAAGATGCAGTCAAAAGATTCAGGACTAATTGCATCAAGAACACAGAGAAAGACATATTT
CTCAAGATCAGAAGTACTATTCCAGTATGGACGATTCAAGGCTTGCTTCATAAACCAAGGCAAGTAATAG
AGATTGGAGTCTCTAAAAAGGTAGTTCCTACTGAATCTAAGGCCATGCATGGAGTCTAAGATTCAAATCG
AGGATCTAACAGAACTCGCCGTCAAGACTGGCGAACAGTTCATACAGAGTCTTTTACGACTCAATGACAA
GAAGAAAATCTTCGTCAACATGGTGGAGCACGACACTCTGGTCTACTCCAAAAATGTCAAAGATACAGTC
TCAGAAGATCAAAGGGCTATTGAGACTTTTCAACAAAGGATAATTTCGGGAAACCTCCTCGGATTCCATT
GCCCAGCTATCTGTCACTTCATCGAAAGGACAGTAGAAAAGGAAGGTGGCTCCTACAAATGCCATCATTG
CGATAAAGGAAAGGCTATCATTCAAGATCTCTCTGCCGACAGTGGTCCCAAAGATGGACCCCCACCCACG
AGGAGCATCGTGGAAAAAGAAGAGGTTCCAACCACGTCTACAAAGCAAGTGGATTGATGTGACATCTCCA
CTGACGTAAGGGATGACGCACAATCCCACTATCCTTCGCAAGACCCTTCCTCTATATAAGGAAGTTCATT
TCATTTGGAGAGGACACGCTCGAGTATAAGAGCTCATTTTTACAACAATTACCAACAACAACAAACAACA
AACAACATTACAATTACATTTACAATTATCGATACAATGGTGGATGCGGTGGTCACTGTATTCTTGGAGA
AACTTCTGCATGTTCTCACAGAGGAGAGTAGGTTTCTTACTAAATACAGACAGCAGTTTGAAAAACTGAA
GAACGAGCTGCTATTCATGCAAAGCTTTCTCAAAGATGCAGAGAGGCTCAAGAGGAAAAACAACACCCTT
AAAGGAGTCATGTCCTGTTTGCGAGACTTAATCTTTGAAGCTGAAGAGATACTTGAGGACTGCCAGAATC
AATCTGCAGATAGCGATCGGGCTACTACATGCTTCCATCCTAAAAGGCTCTCTCTTCGCCATCAAACTGG
GAAGTGCCTTGCTAAAATCAATGACAGAATCTCGGAGATAAAGCAAAACATTTCAACATATCTTGGAGTA
CCACTTCTCGAAGAAGGAAGTATGGAGGCACACAATAATCTAATGTCAAGATGGACTTCTTCCCTTTATG
ACCACACTCAGGTAGTTGGTTTGGAAGGTGACACTGAGAAGATAAAGGATTGGCTATTTGAAGCAAGAGA
TGGTTTACTTACCATTGCATTTGTGGGTATGGGAGGACTTGGTAAAACCACTCTTGCTCAGAAAGTTTTC
AATGACAAAAGGGTGGAGGATCACTTGGAGAGGAGGATTTGGGTGTCTGTTTCTCAAACATTTACTGAGG
AACAAGTCATGAGAAGCATATTGAGGAGTTTAGGAGATGCATGTGTTGGTGATGACCAGTGTGAACTGTT
AAGAAAAATAAACCAGTACCTTTTGGGAAAGAGGTTTTTGATTGTTATGGATGATGTTTGGAGCTGGGAC
AATGCCTGGTGGCAAAAAATCTATACTGGACTGCCCAAAGGAAATGGGAGCACTGTTATTGTAACAACGA
GAAATGAGCTAGTCGCTCGCAAGATGGGAGTTACAGAAGCAAGAATACATTGGCCAAAATTCCTCAATGA
GCACTACAGTTGGTTACTATTCCGGAAGATTGCATTTGCAGGAAGTGCAGGTGAATGCCATTTCCCCGAG
TTGGAGGACGTGGGAAAGGAGATTGTGGAAAAATGCAAGGGACTTCCTTTAGCAATCAAAGCAGTAGGAG
GAGTGATGCTTTGCAAGCCATCTTACTATCACGAATGGAGGCGTATTTCAAATCATTTCCGTGATGAATT
GAAAGAAAATGATGACTCAGTGATGGCCTCACTACAGTTGAGCTATGATGAACTCCCTCCTTACTTGAAA
TCCTGTTTCCTCTGTTTTTCACTCTTTCCTGAGGATTGTGTCATACCAAAAGACCAACTGATCCGTTGGT
GGATTGGAGAAGGTTTCATACCTCTGAGAAGTGGTAGGTTATCGACTGAAGTGGGAGAAGATTGTTTCTC
ACAACTATCCAATCGGTGTTTGATAGAAGTTGTTGATAAGGCTTACAATGGTGTGATCCACACATGCAAA
ATGCATGACATGGTTCGTGACTTGGTGATCAAATTAGCCGAGGATGATGCATTTTTCACCCCAGCTGATG
CAACTTGTCGGCATTTGGGTATTAAGAGTGAGATGAATTGGAAGCAACTATTGAGCAATCAAAAATTACG
AGCACTGCTAACAACCACCAAGAGTGGTGAAGTTAACAAAATCCATTCCGACATTGCCAAGAAGCTGTGC
AAGAGTCGACACCTCCAAGTATTGGATCTGTCAAAATCAATTTTCGATGTGCCTCTTTCAAGTTTGTTGG
AAGGAATTGGATCTGCTAAGCAGCTCACTTATCTCAGTTTAAGCAATACACATCCAATGATTGGAGTTCC
AGCTTCCATATCCAAGCTTGAAAAATTACAGATTTTGGATTTCAGCTATTGCCAAAATATGAAAATGCTC
CCCTCTTGCGTTCTGACATTTGAGGAACTTGCTGTTTTGGATGTGAACAACTGTGGTTCCCTTGAGTACC
TTCCAAAAGGATTAAGTAGGCTTTCCAATCTTCAAGTATTGCTTGGGTTTAAGCCTGCAAAATTAAGCCA
ACCAGGAGGTTGTCGTATTGCTGAGCTCAGAAGCCTGACTCGACTCAGAACTCTCAGTTTAAGACTAACC
GAAAATGAGGAGATTGGAGACGATGAGGGGAACGCACTGGTAGATCTCCAAGAACTTCAATTTTTAACAA
TAAGTTGCTTTGGCAGTCAAGATAATGGACTTGCGACAAAACTTGGTAGACTTTATCCTCCACGACAACT
CCACGAGCTGATTCTCAAATTTTATCCAAGTAAGACAAGTCCTGAATGGCTTAACCCCAATCTCTCCCCC
ATGTTGCGATATTTATCAATCATCTCTGGTGATATTACACAAATGCACGAGAACTTCTGGGGTGATGGTA
GTACTGCTTGGAAAATTGAGGGCTTAATGTTGGAATCTTTATCGGATTTGAGATTGGAATGGTCAGCAAT
GCATCAAGTCATGCCTTCGTTAAGAATACTCAAGGTTAGCTGGTGCCCTGAGTTGGAGTCATTTCCAATT
GAAGATGCAGGGTTTAGAGGGGGTCTATGGAAGAAGGAAGAACATAGGAACGGTTCGTACCCATACGATG
TTCCTGACTATGCGGGCTATCCCTATGACGTCCCGGACTATGCAGGATTGTATCCATATGACGTTCCAGA
TTACGCCACTAGAGCTGCTTACCCATACGATGTTCCTGACTATGCGGGCTATCCCTATGACGTCCCGGAC
TATGCAGGATTGTATCCATATGACGTTCCAGATTACGCCTGAGCTTGTCCTGCTTTAATGAGATATGCGA
GAAGCCTATGATCGCATGATATTTGCTTTCAATTCTGTTGTGCACGTTGTAAAAAACCTGAGCATGTGTA
GCTCAGATCCTTACCGCCGGTTTCGGTTCATTCTAATGAATATATCACCCGTTACTATCGTATTTTTATG
AATAATATTCTCCGTTCAATTTACTGATTGTACCCTACTACTTATATGTACAATATTAAAATGAAAACAA
TATATTGTGCTGAATAGGTTTATAGCGACATCTATGATAGAGCGCCACAATAACAAACAATTGCGTTTTA
TTATTACAAATCCAATTTTAAAAAAAGCGGCAGAACCGGTCAAACCTAAAAGACTGATTACATAAATCTT
ATTCAAATTTCAAAAGTGCCCCAGGGGCTAGTATCTACGACACACCGAGCGGCGAACTAATAACGCTCAC
TGAAGGGAACTCCGGTTCCCCGCCGGCGCGCATGGGTGAGATTCCTTGAAGTTGAGTATTGGCCGTCCGC
TCTACCGAAAGTTACGGGCACCATTCAACCCGGTCCAGCACGGCGGCCGGGTAACCGACTTGCTGCCCCG
AGAATTATGCAGCATTTTTTTGGTGTATGTGGGCCCCAAATGAAGTGCAGGTCAAACCTTGACAGTGACG
ACAAATCGTTGGGCGGGTCCAGGGCGAATTTTGCGACAACATGTCGAGGCTCAGCAGGACCGCTACTAGA
GGATGCACATGTGACCGA
Features (pLannotate 1.2.2; 20 found; start..end, strand, type, name):
     32..56      +  misc_feature   RB T-DNA repeat: right border repeat from nopaline C58 T-DNA
    179..767     -  rep_origin     ori: high-copy-number ColE1/pMB1/pBR322/pUC origin of replication
    938..1732    -  CDS            KanR: aminoglycoside phosphotransferase; aphA-3; confers resistance to kanamycin
   1733..1837    -  promoter       AmpR promoter: bla
   1854..1914    -  rep_origin     oriV (fragment): incP origin of replication
   2120..2314    -  rep_origin     pVS1 oriV: origin of replication for the Pseudomonas plasmid pVS1 (Heeb et al., 2000)
   2380..3453    -  CDS            pVS1 RepA: replication protein from the Pseudomonas plasmid pVS1 (Heeb et al., 2000)
   3882..4511    -  CDS            pVS1 StaA: stability protein from the Pseudomonas plasmid pVS1 (Heeb et al., 2000)
   4775..4799    +  misc_feature   LB T-DNA repeat: left border repeat from nopaline C58 T-DNA
   5009..5192    +  promoter       NOS promoter: nopaline synthase promoter NOS promoter
   5213..6004    +  CDS            neo: KKA2_KLEPN - Also known as kan, nptII. Experimental evidence at protein level: Swiss-Prot protein existence level 1. Resistance to kanamycin, neomycin, paromomycin, ribostamycin, butirosin and gentamicin B. From Klebsiella pneumoniae.
   6033..6285    +  terminator     NOS terminator: nopaline synthase terminator and poly(A) signal
   6311..7117    +  CDS            IBMP_CAMVB (fragment): Experimental evidence at protein level: Swiss-Prot protein existence level 1. Enhances the ribosomal termination-reinitiation event leading to the translation of major open reading frames on the polycistronic viral RNAs. From Cauliflower mosaic virus (strain Bari 1) (CaMV).
   7301..7646    +  promoter       CaMV 35S promoter: strong constitutive promoter from cauliflower mosaic virus
   7598..7644    +  promoter       minimal CaMV 35S promoter: minimal 35S promoter from cauliflower mosaic virus
   7675..7728    +  misc_feature   TMV Ω: translational enhancer from the tobacco mosaic virus 5'-leader sequence (Gallie et al., 1988)
   7737..10256   +  CDS            RPP13L4: R13L4_ARATH - Also known as ZAR1 From Arabidopsis thaliana (Mouse-ear cress).
  10278..10366   +  CDS            3xHA (fragment): three tandem HA epitope tags
  10380..10468   +  CDS            3xHA (fragment): three tandem HA epitope tags
  10480..11187   +  terminator     OCS terminator: octopine synthase terminator
