[The description below was written by a language model from this plasmid's Addgene catalogue record and pLannotate feature annotations shown in this document.]
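Description:
pZA37 is a binary T-DNA plasmid for plant expression, built on the Golden Gate-compatible pICH86988 backbone and carrying Nicotiana benthamiana ZAR1 fused at its C terminus to a 6xHA epitope tag. Outside the T-DNA borders, the backbone has a high-copy ColE1/pUC-type origin for propagation in E. coli. It also carries the pVS1 replication and stability functions (oriV, RepA, StaA), which maintain such vectors in Agrobacterium, and a bacterial kanamycin resistance gene (aphA-3) driven by the bla promoter. A short incP oriV fragment is also annotated.

Between the nopaline-type left and right border repeats lie two plant cassettes. The first is a NOS promoter–nptII (neo)–NOS terminator unit that provides kanamycin selection in plant cells. The second is the expression cassette: a CaMV 35S promoter followed by the TMV Ω translational enhancer leader, then the ZAR1 coding sequence, two adjacent 3xHA annotations that together correspond to the 6xHA tag, and the octopine synthase terminator. The annotation tool labels the coding sequence by its similarity to Arabidopsis RPP13L4/ZAR1, but the catalogue entry gives the insert as the N. benthamiana orthologue. The partial CaMV "IBMP" hit upstream of the 35S promoter most likely reflects viral sequence flanking a long version of that promoter, not an intended open reading frame.

ZAR1 is an NLR immune receptor that forms the resistosome complex. The plasmid belongs to a vector set for studying this protein in N. benthamiana. It allows strong constitutive in planta expression of HA-tagged ZAR1, and the tag permits immunodetection or pull-down. The exact cloning sites are not recorded.
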