Addgene plasmid #158515: pZA37
Purpose: In planta gene expression of Golden gate compatible N. benthamiana ZAR1-6xHA. Km plant selection marker.
Depositing lab: Sophien Kamoun. Depositing organization: Sainsbury Laboratory, Norwich. Publication: A vector system for fast-forward studies of the HOPZ-ACTIVATED RESISTANCE1 (ZAR1) resistosome in the model plant Nicotiana benthamiana. Harant A, Pai H, Sakai T, Kamoun S, Adachi H. Plant Physiol. 2022 Jan 20;188(1):70-80. doi: 10.1093/plphys/kiab471. PubMed 34633454.
Backbone
  Vector backbone: pICH86988
  Backbone manufacturer: https://www.addgene.org/48076/
  Vector type: Plant Expression
Growth in bacteria
  Bacterial resistance: Kanamycin, 50 μg/mL
  Growth temperature: 37°C
  Growth strain: DH5alpha
  Copy number: High Copy
Gene/Insert
  Gene/Insert name: ZAR1-6xHA
  Species: N. benthamiana
  Tag / fusion protein: 6xHA (C terminal on insert)
  Cloning method: Restriction Enzyme; 5′ cloning site Unknown (unknown if destroyed)
Terms and licenses: Academic/Nonprofit Terms; Industry Terms: Not Available to Industry
How to cite: pZA37 was a gift from Sophien Kamoun (Addgene plasmid # 158515 ; http://n2t.net/addgene:158515 ; RRID:Addgene_158515)
